Addgene plasmid #36195: GRLF1
Purpose: Bacterial expression for structure determination; may not be full ORF
Depositing lab: Cheryl Arrowsmith. Depositing organization: University of Toronto.
Backbone
  Vector backbone: pET28-MHL (Addgene plasmid 26096)
  Backbone manufacturer: SGC
  Backbone size w/o insert (bp): 7325
  Total vector size (bp): 8036
  Vector type: Bacterial Expression
Growth in bacteria
  Bacterial resistance: Kanamycin, 50 μg/mL
  Growth temperature: 37°C
  Growth strain: DH5alpha
  Copy number: Low Copy
Gene/Insert
  Gene/Insert name: GRLF1 (Codon Devices Synthesized) (alt names: PDB: 3C5H; glucocorticoid receptor DNA binding factor 1 isoform b; GRF-1, KIAA1722, MGC10745, P190-A, P190A, p190RhoGAP)
  Species: H. sapiens (human)
  Insert size (bp): 711
  Mutation: Contains the Ras homolog domain only (amino acid residues 13-249)
  Entrez Gene: ARHGAP35 (a.k.a. GRF-1, GRLF1, P190-A, P190A, p190ARhoGAP, p190RhoGAP)
  Tag / fusion protein: His tag with TEV cleavage (N terminal on backbone)
  Cloning method: Ligation Independent Cloning
  Sequencing primers: 5′ T7; 3′ T7-term
Terms and licenses: Academic/Nonprofit Terms; Industry Terms: Not Available to Industry
Depositor comments: PDB: 3C5H. http://www.thesgc.org/structures/3C5H/
How to cite: GRLF1 was a gift from Cheryl Arrowsmith (Addgene plasmid # 36195 ; http://n2t.net/addgene:36195 ; RRID:Addgene_36195)
