[The description below was written by a language model from this plasmid's Addgene catalogue record.]
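Description:
GRLF1 is a bacterial expression plasmid built on the pET28-MHL backbone from a structural genomics programme, designed to produce a fragment of the human protein GRLF1 (now ARHGAP35, also known as p190RhoGAP or p190-A) for structure determination. The total construct is about 8.0 kb, made up of a 7.3 kb backbone and a 711 bp insert introduced by ligation-independent cloning. It is selected with kanamycin and is recorded as low copy. The origin of replication is not stated in the record, and no feature table is provided, so the details of the backbone elements cannot be confirmed here.

The insert is a synthesized coding sequence, not the full open reading frame. It encodes only the Ras homolog domain of the protein, residues 13–249. The backbone supplies an N-terminal His tag followed by a TEV protease cleavage site, so the domain can be captured by immobilized metal affinity chromatography and the tag then removed to leave near-native protein. The promoter is not explicitly listed, but the pET28-derived backbone and the use of T7 and T7-terminator sequencing primers are consistent with a T7 promoter/terminator expression cassette, which would require an E. coli host supplying T7 RNA polymerase.

The stated purpose is recombinant production of this domain for structural work, and the record links the construct to a deposited Protein Data Bank structure of the same fragment. It would also suit biochemical or biophysical studies that need the purified N-terminal GTPase-like domain of p190RhoGAP.
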