>Addgene plasmid #36195 | GRLF1 | depositor partial sequence | sequence record 44932 | insert
ACCTATAATATCAGCGTTGTCGGTCTGAGCGGTACGGAAAAGGAGAAAGGGCAATGCGGCATTGGTAAAA
GTTGTCTGTGCAACCGTTTTGTACGCCCCTCTGCCGACGAGTTCCATCTGGATCACACTTCGGTCCTGTC
GACAAGCGACTTTGGGGGCCGTGTTGTCAATAACGATCATTTCCTGTACTGGGGTGAGGTGTCACGCAGT
CTGGAGGACTGTGTGGAATGCAAGATGCACATCGTTGAGCAGACCGAATTTATTGATGATCAAACGTTCC
AGCCGCATCGTTCAACTGCACTGCAGCCGTATATCAAACGCGCTGCGGCCACAAAACTGGCATCCGCTGA
GAAGCTGATGTACTTTTGTACCGACCAACTGGGCCTGGAACAGGATTTCGAACAAAAACAGATGCCGGAC
GGTAAACTGCTGGTCGATGGGTTTCTGCTGGGCATTGACGTGAGTCGGGGTATGAATCGCAACTTCGATG
ATCAGCTGAAGTTTGTAAGCAATCTGTATAACCAACTGGCGAAAACGAAAAAGCCGATCGTTGTGGTCCT
GACCAAATGCGACGAGGGCGTTGAACGTTACATTCGCGATGCCCACACTTTTGCACTGTCTAAAAAGAAT
CTGCAGGTAGTGGAGACAAGTGCTCGTTCAAACGTCAATGTTGACCTGGCGTTCTCCACGCTGGTGCAAC
TGATCGATAAA
