>Addgene plasmid #36195 | GRLF1 | addgene partial sequence | sequence record 90787 | T7 5'-TAATACGACTCACTATAGGG-3'
ACTTTAAGAAGGAGATATACCATGCATCATCATCATCATCACAGCAGCGGCAGAGAAAACTTGTATTTCC
AGGGCACCTATAATATCAGCGTTGTCGGTCTGAGCGGTACGGAAAAGGAGAAAGGGCAATGCGGCATTGG
TAAAAGTTGTCTGTGCAACCGTTTTGTACGCCCCTCTGCCGACGAGTTCCATCTGGATCACACTTCGGTC
CTGTCGACAAGCGACTTTGGGGGCCGTGTTGTCAATAACGATCATTTCCTGTACTGGGGTGAGGTGTCAC
GCAGTCTGGAGGACTGTGTGGAATGCAAGATGCACATCGTTGAGCAGACCGAATTTATTGATGATCAAAC
GTTCCAGCCGCATCGTTCAACTGCACTGCAGCCGTATATCAAACGCGCTGCGGCCACAAAACTGGCATCC
GCTGAGAAGCTGATGTACTTTTGTACCGACCAACTGGGCCTGGAACAGGATTTCGAACAAAAACAGATGC
CGGACGGTAAACTGCTGGTCGATGGGTTTCTGCTGGGCATTGACGTGAGTCGGGGTATGAATCGCAACTT
CGATGATCAGCTGAAGTTTGTAAGCAATCTGTATAACCAACTGGCGAAAACGAAAAAGCCGATCGTTGTG
GTCCTGACCAAATGCGACGAGGGCGTTGAACGTTACATTCGCGATGCCCACACTTTTGCACTGTCTAAAA
AGAATCTGCAGGTAGTGGAGACAAGTGCTCGTTCAAACGTCAATGTTGACCTGGCGTTCTCCACGCTGGT
GCAACTGATCGATAAATGATGACGAAGCTTGCGGCCGCACTCGAGCACCACCACCACCACCACTGAGATC
CGGCTGCTAACAAAGCCCGAANGAAGCTGAGTTGGCTGCTGCCACCGCTGAGCAATAACT
